Addgene plasmid #202357: Talin-T36-Cterminal-mEmerald
Purpose: Talin(DeltaR2-12)-mEmerald
Depositing lab: Pakorn Kanchanawong. Depositing organization: National University of Singapore. Publication: Talin determines the nanoscale architecture of focal adhesions. Liu J, Wang Y, Goh WI, Goh H, Baird MA, Ruehland S, Teo S, Bate N, Critchley DR, Davidson MW, Kanchanawong P. Proc Natl Acad Sci U S A. 2015 Sep 1;112(35):E4864-73. doi: 10.1073/pnas.1512025112. Epub 2015 Aug 17. PubMed 26283369.
Backbone
  Vector backbone: pCMV
  Backbone manufacturer: Clontech
  Vector type: Mammalian Expression
  Selectable markers: Neomycin (select with G418)
Growth in bacteria
  Bacterial resistance: Kanamycin, 50 μg/mL
  Growth temperature: 37°C
  Growth strain: DH5alpha
  Copy number: Unknown
Gene/Insert
  Gene/Insert name: Talin(DeltaR2-12)-mEmerald
Terms and licenses: Academic/Nonprofit Terms; Industry Terms: Not Available to Industry
How to cite: Talin-T36-Cterminal-mEmerald was a gift from Pakorn Kanchanawong (Addgene plasmid # 202357 ; http://n2t.net/addgene:202357 ; RRID:Addgene_202357)
