[The description below was written by a language model from this plasmid's Addgene catalogue record and pLannotate feature annotations shown in this document.]
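Description:
Talin-T36-Cterminal-mEmerald is a mammalian expression plasmid built on a Clontech pCMV-type backbone of the fluorescent-protein fusion vector family, about 7.4 kb in the sequenced record. It encodes a truncated talin lacking rod domains R2 through R12, fused at its C-terminus to mEmerald, a bright monomeric, mammalian codon-optimised GFP variant. Transcription is driven by the human cytomegalovirus immediate-early enhancer and promoter, followed by a remnant of the multiple cloning site, the talin open reading frame of roughly 2.65 kb, a short linker region, the mEmerald coding sequence, and an SV40 polyadenylation signal. The automated annotation labels the talin segment as a fragment matching mouse talin-2, but this is a similarity-based call. The catalogue entry does not state the isoform or species, so the exact talin origin should be treated as unconfirmed by the record.

The plasmid replicates in E. coli through a high-copy ColE1/pUC-type origin and also carries an f1 origin for single-stranded DNA production. A single NeoR/KanR (Tn5 aminoglycoside phosphotransferase) gene serves two purposes. A bacterial bla-type promoter expresses it for kanamycin selection, and the SV40 enhancer/early promoter with an HSV TK poly(A) signal expresses it for G418 selection of stable mammalian transfectants. The small large T antigen, ble and bGH poly(A) fragments are likely backbone remnants or annotation artefacts rather than functional elements.

The associated publication concerns how talin sets the nanoscale architecture of focal adhesions. In that context, this shortened, C-terminally tagged talin is suited to fluorescence imaging of where the protein's C-terminal end sits within adhesions when the rod is greatly shortened.
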