Features (pLannotate 1.2.2; 15 found; start..end, strand, type, name):
     58..361     +  enhancer       CMV enhancer: human cytomegalovirus immediate early enhancer
    362..565     +  promoter       CMV promoter: human cytomegalovirus (CMV) immediate early promoter
    588..632     +  misc_feature   MCS (fragment): multiple cloning site
    640..3291    +  CDS            Tln2 (fragment): TLN2_MOUSE - Experimental evidence at protein level: Swiss-Prot protein existence level 1. As a major component of focal adhesion plaques that links integrin to the actin cytoskeleton, may play an important role in cell adhesion. Recruits PIP5K1C to focal adhesion plaques and strongly activates its kinase activity (By similarity). From Mus musculus (Mouse).
   3379..4098    +  CDS            mEmerald: brightly fluorescent monomeric variant of GFP mammalian codon-optimized
   4114..4197    +  CDS            large T antigen (fragment): large T antigen from SV40 (simian virus 40)
   4220..4341    +  polyA_signal   SV40 poly(A) signal: SV40 polyadenylation signal
   4375..4803    -  rep_origin     f1 ori (sequence partly withheld): f1 bacteriophage origin of replication; arrow indicates direction of (+) strand synthesis
   4830..4934    +  promoter       AmpR promoter: bla
   4936..5293    +  promoter       SV40 promoter: SV40 enhancer and early promoter
   5328..6122    +  CDS            NeoR/KanR: aminoglycoside phosphotransferase from Tn5; aph(3')-II (or nptII); confers resistance to neomycin, kanamycin, and G418 (Geneticin®)
   6143..6295    +  CDS            ble (fragment): BLE_KLEPN - Experimental evidence at protein level: Swiss-Prot protein existence level 1. Binding protein with a strong affinity to the bleomycin family of antibiotics. Binds to CL990; an antimitotic-antibiotic compound. From Klebsiella pneumoniae.
   6354..6401    +  polyA_signal   HSV TK poly(A) signal: herpes simplex virus thymidine kinase polyadenylation signal (Cole and Stacy, 1985)
   6492..6508    -  polyA_signal   bGH poly(A) signal (fragment): bovine growth hormone polyadenylation signal
   6730..7318    +  rep_origin     ori: high-copy-number ColE1/pMB1/pBR322/pUC origin of replication
>Addgene plasmid #202357 | Talin-T36-Cterminal-mEmerald | addgene full sequence | sequence record 402942 | Addgene NGS Result
TTATTAATAGTAATCAATTACGGGGTCATTAGTTCATAGCCCATATATGGAGTTCCGCGTTACATAACTT
ACGGTAAATGGCCCGCCTGGCTGACCGCCCAACGACCCCCGCCCATTGACGTCAATAATGACGTATGTTC
CCATAGTAACGCCAATAGGGACTTTCCATTGACGTCAATGGGTGGAGTATTTACGGTAAACTGCCCACTT
GGCAGTACATCAAGTGTATCATATGCCAAGTACGCCCCCTATTGACGTCAATGACGGTAAATGGCCCGCC
TGGCATTATGCCCAGTACATGACCTTATGGGACTTTCCTACTTGGCAGTACATCTACGTATTAGTCATCG
CTATTACCATGGTGATGCGGTTTTGGCAGTACATCAATGGGCGTGGATAGCGGTTTGACTCACGGGGATT
TCCAAGTCTCCACCCCATTGACGTCAATGGGAGTTTGTTTTGGCACCAAAATCAACGGGACTTTCCAAAA
TGTCGTAACAACTCCGCCCCATTGACGCAAATGGGCGGTAGGCGTGTACGGTGGGAGGTCTATATAAGCA
GAGCTGGTTTAGTGAACCGTCAGATCCGCTAGCGCTACCGGACTCAGATCTCGAGCTCAAGCTTCGAATT
CTAGCCACCATGGTTGCGCTTTCGCTGAAGATTAGCATTGGGAATGTGGTGAAGACGATGCAATTTGAGC
CATCTACCATGGTGTACGACGCCTGCCGCATGATTCGTGAGCGGATCCCAGAGGCCCTGGCTGGCCCTCC
CAACGACTTTGGGCTCTTTCTGTCAGATGATGACCCCAAAAAAGGCATCTGGCTAGAGGCTGGGAAAGCT
TTGGACTACTACATGCTCCGAAATGGGGACACCATGGAGTACAGAAAAAAGCAGAGACCCCTGAAGATAC
GGATGTTAGACGGAACGGTGAAGACTATCATGGTGGATGACTCCAAGACCGTCACAGACATGCTCATGAC
CATTTGTGCCCGAATTGGTATCACCAACCATGATGAGTATTCACTGGTTCGAGAGCTGATGGAAGAAAAG
AAAGATGAGGGGACAGGGACCCTGAGAAAAGACAAGACCCTACTGCGAGATGAAAAGAAGATGGAGAAGC
TAAAGCAGAAGTTGCACACAGACGATGAGTTGAACTGGCTGGACCATGGGCGGACACTGAGGGAACAGGG
AGTGGAAGAGCATGAGACGTTGCTGCTGCGGAGAAAGTTCTTCTACTCAGACCAGAATGTGGATTCCCGA
GACCCTGTACAGCTGAACCTTCTCTATGTGCAGGCACGAGATGACATCCTGAATGGCTCCCATCCTGTCT
CCTTTGACAAGGCCTGTGAATTTGCAGGCTTCCAGTGCCAGATCCAGTTTGGACCTCACAATGAACAGAA
GCACAAGGCTGGCTTCCTTGACCTGAAGGACTTCCTGCCCAAGGAGTATGTGAAGCAGAAGGGAGAGCGT
AAGATCTTTCAGGCACACAAGAATTGTGGGCAGATGAGTGAAATTGAGGCCAAGGTACGCTACGTGAAGC
TGGCCCGTTCCCTCAAGACTTACGGTGTCTCCTTCTTCCTAGTCAAGGAAAAGATGAAGGGGAAGAATAA
ACTGGTGCCCAGGCTGTTGGGCATCACTAAGGAGTGTGTGATGCGTGTGGATGAGAAGACCAAGGAGGTG
ATTCAGGAATGGAGCCTCACCAACATCAAACGCTGGGCTGCCTCTCCCAAGAGCTTTACTCTGGACTTTG
GAGACTATCAGGATGGCTACTACTCAGTACAGACGACAGAAGGCGAGCAGATCGCACAGCTCATTGCTGG
CTACATAGATATCATCCTTAAGAAGAAAAAAAGCAAGGACCATTTTGGGCTGGAGGGAGATGAAGAGTCT
ACTATGTTGGAGGACTCAGTGTCTCCCAAAAAGTCAACAGTCCTTCAGCAGCAGTACAACCGAGTGGGGA
AAGTGGAGCACGGCTCTGTGGCTCTGCCAGCCATCATGCGCTCTGGAGCCTCTGGTCCTGAGAATTTCCA
GGTGGGGAGCATGCCACCTGCCCAGCAGCAGATCACCAGTGGCCAGATGCACCGAGGACACATGCCACCT
CTGACTTCAGCCCAGCAGGCGCTCACTGGAACCATTAACTCCAGCATGCAGGCTGTGCAGGCTGCCCAGG
CCACTCTGGATGACTTTGAGACTCTACCCCCTCTTGGCCAGGATGCTGCCTCCAAAGCTTGGCGTAAGAA
CAAGATGGATGAATCAAAGCATGAGATCCACTCCCAGGTAGATGCCATCACAGCTGGCACTGCCTCTGTG
GTAAACCTGACAGCAGGAGATCCTGCAGAGACAGACTATACAGCAGTGGGCTGTGCAGTCACCACCATCT
CTTCCAACCTGACGGAGATGTCCCGTGGGGTGAAGCTATTGGCTGCCCTGCTGGAGGATGAAGGCGGCAA
TGGCCGGCCCCTTCTGCAAGCAGCAAAGGGCCTTGCAGGGGCTGTGTCGGAACTGCTTCGCAGTGCTCAG
CCCGCCAGCGCTGAGCCTCGTCAGAACCTGCTGCAGGCAGCCGGGAACGTGGGCCAGGCCAGTGGGGAGC
TGTTGCAGCAAATTGAGTGGGTGGACCCAGAGGACCCTACTGTCATTGCTGAGAATGAGCTCTTGGGAGC
CGCAGCCGCCATCGAGGCTGCAGCCAAGAAGCTGGAGCAGCTGAAGCCCAGGGCCAAACCCAAGGAGGCG
GATGAGTCCTTGAACTTTGAGGAACAAATCCTAGAAGCTGCCAAGTCCATCGCTGCAGCCACCAGTGCAC
TGGTAAAGGCTGCGTCAGCAGCCCAGAGGGAGCTGGTGGCTCAAGGAAAGGTGGGCGCCATTCCAGCCAA
TGCACTGGATGATGGGCAGTGGTCGCAGGGCCTCATTTCCGCTGCCCGTATGGTGGCTGCGGCCACCAAC
AATCTGTGTGAAGCAGCTAACGCAGCTGTCCAGGGCCATGCTAGCCAGGAGAAACTCATTTCCTCAGCCA
AGCAAGTAGCTGCCTCCACAGCTCAGCTCCTGGTAGCTTGCAAGGTCAAAGCAGATCAGGACTCTGAGGC
AATGAAACGGCTCCAGGCTGCTGGCAATGCAGTGAAGAGGGCCTCAGATAACCTGGTAAAGGCGGCCCAG
AAAGCTGCAGCCTTCGAAGACCAGGAGAATGAGACGGTGGTGGTGAAGGAGAAAATGGTTGGGGGCATTG
CCCAGATTATCGCAGCACAGGAAGAGATGCTTCGGAAGGAACGAGAGCTGGAAGAGGCTCGGAAAAAGCT
CGCCCAGATCCGGCAGCAGCAGTACAAGTTCTTGCCTTCAGAGCTTCGAGACGAGCACGGCTCCGCGTCC
CGATCACCGGTCGCCACCATGGTGAGCAAGGGCGAGGAGCTGTTCACCGGGGTGGTGCCCATCCTGGTCG
AGCTGGACGGCGACGTAAACGGCCACAAGTTCAGCGTGTCCGGCGAGGGCGAGGGCGATGCCACCTACGG
CAAGCTGACCCTGAAGTTCATCTGCACCACCGGCAAGCTGCCCGTGCCCTGGCCCACCCTCGTGACCACC
TTGACCTACGGCGTGCAGTGCTTCGCCCGCTACCCCGACCACATGAAGCAGCACGACTTCTTCAAGTCCG
CCATGCCCGAAGGCTACGTCCAGGAGCGCACCATCTTCTTCAAGGACGACGGCAACTACAAGACCCGCGC
CGAGGTGAAGTTCGAGGGCGACACCCTGGTGAACCGCATCGAGCTGAAGGGCATCGACTTCAAGGAGGAC
GGCAACATCCTGGGGCACAAGCTGGAGTACAACTACAACAGCCACAAGGTCTATATCACCGCCGACAAGC
AGAAGAACGGCATCAAGGTGAACTTCAAGACCCGCCACAACATCGAGGACGGCAGCGTGCAGCTCGCCGA
CCACTACCAGCAGAACACCCCCATCGGCGACGGCCCCGTGCTGCTGCCCGACAACCACTACCTGAGCACC
CAGTCCAAGCTGAGCAAAGACCCCAACGAGAAGCGCGATCACATGGTCCTGCTGGAGTTCGTGACCGCCG
CCGGGATCACTCTCGGCATGGACGAGCTGTACAAGTAAGCGGCCGCGACTCTAGATCATAATCAGCCATA
CCACATTTGTAGAGGTTTTACTTGCTTTAAAAAACCTCCCACACCTCCCCCTGAACCTGAAACATAAAAT
GAATGCAATTGTTGTTGTTAACTTGTTTATTGCAGCTTATAATGGTTACAAATAAAGCAATAGCATCACA
AATTTCACAAATAAAGCATTTTTTTCACTGCATTCTAGTTGTGGTTTGTCCAAACTCATCAATGTATCTT
AAGGCGTAAATTGTAAGCGTTAATATTTTGTTAAAATTCGCGTTAAATTTTTGTTAAATCAGCTCATTTT
TTAACCAATAGGCCGAAATCGGCAAAATCCCTTATAAATCAAAAGAATAGACCGAGATAGGGT
[37 nt withheld, positions 4474-4510]
AAAGAACGTGGACTCCAACGTCAAAGG
[49 nt withheld, positions 4538-4586]
T
[91 nt withheld, positions 4588-4678]
G
[124 nt withheld, positions 4680-4803]
CAGGTGGCACTTTTCGGGGAAATGTGCGCGGAACCCCTATTTGTTTATTTTTCTAAATACATTCAAATAT
GTATCCGCTCATGAGACAATAACCCTGATAAATGCTTCAATAATATTGAAAAAGGAAGAGTCCTGAGGCG
GAAAGAACCAGCTGTGGAATGTGTGTCAGTTAGGGTGTGGAAAGTCCCCAGGCTCCCCAGCAGGCAGAAG
TATGCAAAGCATGCATCTCAATTAGTCAGCAACCAGGTGTGGAAAGTCCCCAGGCTCCCCAGCAGGCAGA
AGTATGCAAAGCATGCATCTCAATTAGTCAGCAACCATAGTCCCGCCCCTAACTCCGCCCATCCCGCCCC
TAACTCCGCCCAGTTCCGCCCATTCTCCGCCCCATGGCTGACTAATTTTTTTTATTTATGCAGAGGCCGA
GGCCGCCTCGGCCTCTGAGCTATTCCAGAAGTAGTGAGGAGGCTTTTTTGGAGGCCTAGGCTTTTGCAAA
GATCGATCAAGAGACAGGATGAGGATCGTTTCGCATGATTGAACAAGATGGATTGCACGCAGGTTCTCCG
GCCGCTTGGGTGGAGAGGCTATTCGGCTATGACTGGGCACAACAGACAATCGGCTGCTCTGATGCCGCCG
TGTTCCGGCTGTCAGCGCAGGGGCGCCCGGTTCTTTTTGTCAAGACCGACCTGTCCGGTGCCCTGAATGA
ACTGCAAGACGAGGCAGCGCGGCTATCGTGGCTGGCCACGACGGGCGTTCCTTGCGCAGCTGTGCTCGAC
GTTGTCACTGAAGCGGGAAGGGACTGGCTGCTATTGGGCGAAGTGCCGGGGCAGGATCTCCTGTCATCTC
ACCTTGCTCCTGCCGAGAAAGTATCCATCATGGCTGATGCAATGCGGCGGCTGCATACGCTTGATCCGGC
TACCTGCCCATTCGACCACCAAGCGAAACATCGCATCGAGCGAGCACGTACTCGGATGGAAGCCGGTCTT
GTCGATCAGGATGATCTGGACGAAGAGCATCAGGGGCTCGCGCCAGCCGAACTGTTCGCCAGGCTCAAGG
CGAGCATGCCCGACGGCGAGGATCTCGTCGTGACCCATGGCGATGCCTGCTTGCCGAATATCATGGTGGA
AAATGGCCGCTTTTCTGGATTCATCGACTGTGGCCGGCTGGGTGTGGCGGACCGCTATCAGGACATAGCG
TTGGCTACCCGTGATATTGCTGAAGAGCTTGGCGGCGAATGGGCTGACCGCTTCCTCGTGCTTTACGGTA
TCGCCGCTCCCGATTCGCAGCGCATCGCCTTCTATCGCCTTCTTGACGAGTTCTTCTGAGCGGGACTCTG
GGGTTCGAAATGACCGACCAAGCGACGCCCAACCTGCCATCACGAGATTTCGATTCCACCGCCGCCTTCT
ATGAAAGGTTGGGCTTCGGAATCGTTTTCCGGGACGCCGGCTGGATGATCCTCCAGCGCGGGGATCTCAT
GCTGGAGTTCTTCGCCCACCCTAGGGGGAGGCTAACTGAAACACGGAAGGAGACAATACCGGAAGGAACC
CGCGCTATGACGGCAATAAAAAGACAGAATAAAACGCACGGTGTTGGGTCGTTTGTTCATAAACGCGGGG
TTCGGTCCCAGGGCTGGCACTCTGTCGATACCCCACCGAGACCCCATTGGGGCCAATACGCCCGCGTTTC
TTCCTTTTCCCCACCCCACCCCCCAAGTTCGGGTGAAGGCCCAGGGCTCGCAGCCAACGTCGGGGCGGCA
GGCCCTGCCATAGCCTCAGGTTACTCATATATACTTTAGATTGATTTAAAACTTCATTTTTAATTTAAAA
GGATCTAGGTGAAGATCCTTTTTGATAATCTCATGACCAAAATCCCTTAACGTGAGTTTTCGTTCCACTG
AGCGTCAGACCCCGTAGAAAAGATCAAAGGATCTTCTTGAGATCCTTTTTTTCTGCGCGTAATCTGCTGC
TTGCAAACAAAAAAACCACCGCTACCAGCGGTGGTTTGTTTGCCGGATCAAGAGCTACCAACTCTTTTTC
CGAAGGTAACTGGCTTCAGCAGAGCGCAGATACCAAATACTGTTCTTCTAGTGTAGCCGTAGTTAGGCCA
CCACTTCAAGAACTCTGTAGCACCGCCTACATACCTCGCTCTGCTAATCCTGTTACCAGTGGCTGCTGCC
AGTGGCGATAAGTCGTGTCTTACCGGGTTGGACTCAAGACGATAGTTACCGGATAAGGCGCAGCGGTCGG
GCTGAACGGGGGGTTCGTGCACACAGCCCAGCTTGGAGCGAACGACCTACACCGAACTGAGATACCTACA
GCGTGAGCTATGAGAAAGCGCCACGCTTCCCGAAGGGAGAAAGGCGGACAGGTATCCGGTAAGCGGCAGG
GTCGGAACAGGAGAGCGCACGAGGGAGCTTCCAGGGGGAAACGCCTGGTATCTTTATAGTCCTGTCGGGT
TTCGCCACCTCTGACTTGAGCGTCGATTTTTGTGATGCTCGTCAGGGGGGCGGAGCCTATGGAAAAACGC
CAGCAACGCGGCCTTTTTACGGTTCCTGGCCTTTTGCTGGCCTTTTGCTCACATGTTCTTTCCTGCGTTA
TCCCCTGATTCTGTGGATAACCGTATTACCGCCATGCATTAG
